>Addgene plasmid #167609 | pKP2171 | addgene full sequence | sequence record 339842 | Addgene NGS Result
ATGGCAATGCATCTTAACGAAAACCTCGACGATAACGGCGAAATGCATGATATCAACGTGACGCCGTTTA
TCGACGTGATGTTGGTTCTGCTGATTATCTTTATGGTGGCGGCACCGTTAGCGACGGTAGATGCGAAGGC
AAACTTGCCTGCTTCTACCAGCACGCCGCAGCCGCGCCCGGAAAAACCGGTTTATCTGTCGGTGAAGGCA
GACAACTCGATGTTTATCGGTAACGATCCGGTCACCGATGAAACAATGATTACGGCGTTGAATGCGTTAA
CCGAAGGCAAGAAAGACACCACCATCTTCTTCCGAGCGGACAAAACCGTCGATTACGAGACGTTGATGAA
GGTAATGGATACGCTGCATCAGGCGGGTTACCTGAAGATAGGTCTGGTCGGCGAAGAAACCGCCAAAGCG
AAGTAACCATGGTACCCGGGGATCCTCTAGAGTCGACCTGCAGGCATGCAAGCTTGGCTGTTTTGGCGGA
TGAGAGAAGATTTTCAGCCTGATACAGATTAAATCAGAACGCAGAAGCGGTCTGATAAAACAGAATTTGC
CTGGCGGCAGTAGCGCGGTGGTCCCACCTGACCCCATGCCGAACTCAGAAGTGAAACGCCGTAGCGCCGA
TGGTAGTGTGGGGTCTCCCCATGCGAGAGTAGGGAACTGCCAGGCATCAAATAAAACGAAAGGCTCAGTC
GAAAGACTGGGCCTTTCGTTTTATCTGTTGTTTGTCGGTGAACGCTCTCCTGAGTAGGACAAATCCGCCG
GGAGCGGATTTGAACGTTGCGAAGCAACGGCCCGGAGGGTGGCGGGCAGGACGCCCGCCATAAACTGCCA
GGCATCAAATTAAGCAGAAGGCCATCCTGACGGATGGCCTTTTTGCGTTTCTACAAACTCTTTTGTTTAT
TTTTCTAAATACATTCAAATATGTATCCGCTCATGAGACAATAACCCTGATAAATGCTTCAATAATATTG
AAAAAGGAAGAGTATGAGTATTCAACATTTCCGTGTCGCCCTTATTCCCTTTTTTGCGGCATTTTGCCTT
CCTGTTTTTGCTCACCCAGAAACGCTGGTGAAAGTAAAAGATGCTGAAGATCAGTTGGGTGCACGAGTGG
GTTACATCGAACTGGATCTCAACAGCGGTAAGATCCTTGAGAGTTTTCGCCCCGAAGAACGTTTTCCAAT
GATGAGCACTTTTAAAGTTCTGCTATGTGGCGCGGTATTATCCCGTGTTGACGCCGGGCAAGAGCAACTC
GGTCGCCGCATACACTATTCTCAGAATGACTTGGTTGAGTACTCACCAGTCACAGAAAAGCATCTTACGG
ATGGCATGACAGTAAGAGAATTATGCAGTGCTGCCATAACCATGAGTGATAACACTGCGGCCAACTTACT
TCTGACAACGATCGGAGGACCGAAGGAGCTAACCGCTTTTTTGCACAACATGGGGGATCATGTAACTCGC
CTTGATCGTTGGGAACCGGAGCTGAATGAAGCCATACCAAACGACGAGCGTGACACCACGATGCCTGTAG
CAATGGCAACAACGTTGCGCAAACTATTAACTGGCGAACTACTTACTCTAGCTTCCCGGCAACAATTAAT
AGACTGGATGGAGGCGGATAAAGTTGCAGGACCACTTCTGCGCTCGGCCCTTCCGGCTGGCTGGTTTATT
GCTGATAAATCTGGAGCCGGTGAGCGTGGGTCTCGCGGTATCATTGCAGCACTGGGGCCAGATGGTAAGC
CCTCCCGTATCGTAGTTATCTACACGACGGGGAGTCAGGCAACTATGGATGAACGAAATAGACAGATCGC
TGAGATAGGTGCCTCACTGATTAAGCATTGGTAACTGTCAGACCAAGTTTACTCATATATACTTTAGATT
GATT
[125 nt withheld, positions 1895-2019]
C
[141 nt withheld, positions 2021-2161]
CCTTTGACGTTGGAGTCCACGTTCTTT
[37 nt withheld, positions 2189-2225]
ACCCTATCTCGGGCTATTCTTTTGATTTATAAGGGATTTTGCCGATTTCGGCCTATTGGTTAAAAAATGA
GCTGATTTAACAAAAATTTAACGCGAATTTTAACAAAATATTAACGTTTACAATTTAAAAGGATCTAGGT
GAAGATCCTTTTTGATAATCTCATGACCAAAATCCCTTAACGTGAGTTTTCGTTCCACTGAGCGTCAGAC
CCCGTAGAAAAGATCAAAGGATCTTCTTGAGATCCTTTTTTTCTGCGCGTAATCTGCTGCTTGCAAACAA
AAAAACCACCGCTACCAGCGGTGGTTTGTTTGCCGGATCAAGAGCTACCAACTCTTTTTCCGAAGGTAAC
TGGCTTCAGCAGAGCGCAGATACCAAATACTGTCCTTCTAGTGTAGCCGTAGTTAGGCCACCACTTCAAG
AACTCTGTAGCACCGCCTACATACCTCGCTCTGCTAATCCTGTTACCAGTGGCTGCTGCCAGTGGCGATA
AGTCGTGTCTTACCGGGTTGGACTCAAGACGATAGTTACCGGATAAGGCGCAGCGGTCGGGCTGAACGGG
GGGTTCGTGCACACAGCCCAGCTTGGAGCGAACGACCTACACCGAACTGAGATACCTACAGCGTGAGCTA
TGAGAAAGCGCCACGCTTCCCGAAGGGAGAAAGGCGGACAGGTATCCGGTAAGCGGCAGGGTCGGAACAG
GAGAGCGCACGAGGGAGCTTCCAGGGGGAAACGCCTGGTATCTTTATAGTCCTGTCGGGTTTCGCCACCT
CTGACTTGAGCGTCGATTTTTGTGATGCTCGTCAGGGGGGCGGAGCCTATGGAAAAACGCCAGCAACGCG
GCCTTTTTACGGTTCCTGGCCTTTTGCTGGCCTTTTGCTCACATGTTCTTTCCTGCGTTATCCCCTGATT
CTGTGGATAACCGTATTACCGCCTTTGAGTGAGCTGATACCGCTCGCCGCAGCCGAACGACCGAGCGCAG
CGAGTCAGTGAGCGAGGAAGCGGAAGAGCGCCTGATGCGGTATTTTCTCCTTACGCATCTGTGCGGTATT
TCACACCGCATAGGGTCATGGCTGCGCCCCGACACCCGCCAACACCCGCTGACGCGCCCTGACGGGCTTG
TCTGCTCCCGGCATCCGCTTACAGACAAGCTGTGACCGTCTCCGGGAGCTGCATGTGTCAGAGGTTTTCA
CCGTCATCACCGAAACGCGCGAGGCAGAAGGAGATGGCGCCCAACAGTCCCCCGGCCACGGGGCCTGCCA
CCATACCCACGCCGAAACAAGCGCTCATGAGCCCGAAGTGGCGAGCCCGATCTTCCCCATCGGTGATGTC
GGCGATATAGGCGCCAGCAACCGCACCTGTGGCGCCGGTGATGCCGGCCACGATGCGTCCGGCGTAGAGG
ATCTGCTCATGTTTGACAGCTTATCATCGATTCAGCTTTTCAGCCGCCGCCAGAACGTCGTCCGGCTGAT
GCCTAAATAATTCGCCGCTGCTGTTTTATCGCCATTAAATTTCTCCAGTGCCTGTTGTGGTGTCAGTAAG
CGTGGAGCGGGAGTTTTCGCCGACTCGCGCGCCAGTTCCGGCAGTAGCAGCTGCAAAAATTGCGGCGTTA
AATCCGGCGTCGGTTCCACACTTAAAAATAGCGCCAGTCGCTCCATCATATTGCGCAGTTCACGAATATT
GCCCGGCCAGTCGTAGTGCACCAGCACGGTTTCGCTTGCCTGTAATCCCTGGCGTAATGCGGCAGAAAAC
GGGGTGGAGAGCGCCGCCAGAGACACTTTCAAAAAGCTTTCCGCCAGTGGCAGAATATCCGCCACCCGCT
CGCGCAGTGGTGGCAATTGCAGACGCAAAATACTCAGCCGATAAAACAGGTCACGGCGAAACTGCCCTTG
CCGCATATCTTCTTCCAGATTGCAGTGAGTGGCGCTAATGACCCGCACATCCACCGGAACAGGCTGATGC
CCGCCGACGCGGGTGACCTCTTTTTCTTCCAGCACCCGCAGCAGCCGGGTCTGCAACGGCAGCGGCATTT
CGCCAATCTCATCGAGAAACAGCGTACCTCCGTGGGCGATTTCAAACAGCCCGGCGCGACCGCCGCGTCG
CGAGCCGGTAAACGCCCCTTCCTCATAGCCAAACAGTTCTGCTTCCAGCAGCGATTCGGCAATCGCCCCG
CAGTTGACTGCAACAAACGGATGCGACTTTTTGCCCTGTCGCGCATCGTGGCGGGCAAAATATTCCCGAT
GAATCGCCTGGGCCGCCAGCTCTTTGCCCGTCCCCGTTTCCCCCTCAATCAACACCGCTGCACTGGAGCG
GGCATACAGCAAAATAGTCTGCCGTACTTGTTCCATCTGTGGTGATTGACCGAGCATATCGCCCAGCACG
TAACGAGTTCTCAGGGCGTTGCGGGTGGCATCGTGAGTGTTATGGCGTAACGACATGCGCGTCATATCCA
GCGCATCGCTGAACGCCTGGCGCACGGTGGCGGCGGAATAGATAAAAATTCCGGTCATTCCGGCTTCTTC
TGCCAGATCGGTAATCAGCCCCGCGCCGACCACCGCTTCGGTGCCGTTAGCTTTTAGCTCGTTAATCTGC
CCGCGTGCGTCTTCTTCGGTAATGTAGCTACGTTGATCGAGGCGCAAATTAAAGGTTTTTTGAAACGCCA
CCAGTGCCGGAATAGTTTCCTGATAAGTGACAACGCCGATAGAAGAGGTGAGTTTTCCGGCTTTTGCCAG
TGCCTGTAACACATCGTAGCCGCTCGGTTTAATCAAAATAACTGGCACTGACAGGCGGCTTTTCAGGTAC
GCGCCGTTAGATCCAGCGGCGATGATGGCGTCACAGCGTTCGTTTGCCAGTTTCTTGTGGATGTAGGTCA
CCGCTTTTTCAAAGCCAAGCTGGATAGGGGTAATGTTCGCCAGGTGATCAAACTCGAGGCTGATATCGCG
AAACAGCTCGAACAGGCGCGTTACAGATACCGTCCAGATAACCGGTTTGTCGTCATTAAGCCGTGGTGGA
TGTGCCATAGCGCACCGCAAAGTTAAGAAACCGAATATTGGGTTTAGTCTTGTTTCATAATTGTTGCAAT
GAAACGCGGTGAAACATTGCCTGAAACGTTAACTGAAACGCATATTTGCGGATTAGTTCATGACTTTATC
TCTAACAAATTGAAATTAAACATTTAATTTTATTAAGGCAATTGTGGCACACCCCTTGCTTTGTCTTTAT
CAACGCAAATAACAAGTTGATAACAAGCTAGCAGGAGGAATTCACCATGGACCTGGATCTGGAAGCCAGC
GCCGCTGCGCATCCGGTTCGTGTCGCACAAAAATTACGCGCAGGATAATATCCG
Features (pLannotate 1.2.2; 15 found; start..end, strand, type, name):
      1..423     +  CDS            exbD: EXBD_ECOLI - Experimental evidence at protein level: Swiss-Prot protein existence level 1. Involved in the TonB-dependent energy-dependent transport of various receptor-bound substrates. From Escherichia coli (strain K12).
    431..475     +  misc_feature   MCS (fragment): pUC18/19 multiple cloning site
    559..674     +  ncRNA          5S rRNA: Accession: RF00001 - 5S ribosomal RNA
    678..764     +  terminator     rrnB T1 terminator: Escherichia coli rrnB; transcription terminator T1 from the E. coli rrnB gene
    856..883     +  terminator     rrnB T2 terminator: transcription terminator T2 from the E. coli rrnB gene
    902..993     +  promoter       AmpR promoter: bla
    994..1854    +  CDS            AmpR: β-lactamase; bla; confers resistance to ampicillin, carbenicillin, and related antibiotics
   1896..2276    +  rep_origin     M13 ori (sequence partly withheld): M13 bacteriophage origin of replication; arrow indicates direction of (+) strand synthesis
   2462..3050    +  rep_origin     ori: high-copy-number ColE1/pMB1/pBR322/pUC origin of replication
   3236..3287    -  misc_feature   bom (fragment): basis of mobility region from pBR322
   3403..3442    -  CDS            rop (fragment): Rop protein, which maintains plasmids at low copy number; rop
   3443..3628    -  CDS            TcR (fragment): tetracycline efflux protein; tet; confers resistance to tetracycline
   3638..3657    +  promoter       tet promoter (fragment): E. coli promoter for tetracycline efflux protein gene
   3660..5243    -  CDS            prpR: PRPR_ECOLI - Also known as yahP. Experimental evidence at protein level: Swiss-Prot protein existence level 1. Involved in the transcriptional regulation of the propionate catabolism operon. From Escherichia coli (strain K12).
   5495..5560    +  CDS            exbB (fragment): EXBB_ECOLI - Experimental evidence at protein level: Swiss-Prot protein existence level 1. Involved in the TonB-dependent energy-dependent transport of various receptor-bound substrates. Protects ExbD from proteolytic degradation and functionally stabilizes TonB. From Escherichia coli (strain K12).
