[The description below was written by a language model from this plasmid's Addgene catalogue record and pLannotate feature annotations shown in this document.]
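Description:
pKP2171 is a bacterial expression plasmid of about 5.6 kb, built on the pPro24 backbone, that produces an Escherichia coli ExbD variant carrying two alanine substitutions, V45A and V47A. It is propagated in E. coli as a high-copy plasmid from a ColE1/pMB1-type origin and selected with ampicillin through a bla (β-lactamase) cassette with its own promoter. An M13 phage origin is also annotated, along with non-functional pBR322 remnants: fragments of bom, rop, the tetracycline resistance gene and its promoter.

The exbD coding sequence is followed by part of a pUC-type multiple cloning site, a 5S rRNA segment and the rrnB T1 and T2 terminators, which stop transcription leaving the insert. Upstream and in the opposite orientation lies full-length prpR, the E. coli regulator of the propionate catabolism operon. The feature table does not annotate the promoter driving exbD. However, the divergent prpR gene fits the propionate-inducible design of the pPro vector family, in which PrpR activates an adjacent prp promoter and expression can be adjusted with propionate. A short fragment of exbB sits immediately before exbD, which suggests the insert retains the end of the neighbouring gene from the native exbB–exbD operon. The cloning sites are recorded as unknown, and no epitope tag is annotated.

ExbD works with ExbB and TonB in energy-dependent transport of receptor-bound substrates across the outer membrane. The associated study concerns the role of ExbD's intrinsically disordered region in signal transduction, so this plasmid presumably serves to express the double mutant and test the contribution of these two valines to ExbD function.
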