Addgene plasmid #167609: pKP2171
Purpose: Express ExbD V45A, V47A
Depositing lab: Kathleen Postle. Depositing organization: Pennsylvania State University. Publication: The Intrinsically Disordered Region of ExbD Is Required for Signal Transduction. Kopp DR, Postle K. J Bacteriol. 2020 Mar 11;202(7). pii: JB.00687-19. doi: 10.1128/JB.00687-19. Print 2020 Mar 11. PubMed 31932309.
Backbone
  Vector backbone: pPro24
  Vector type: Bacterial Expression
Growth in bacteria
  Bacterial resistance: Ampicillin, 100 μg/mL
  Growth temperature: 37°C
  Growth strain: DH5alpha
  Copy number: High Copy
Gene/Insert
  Gene/Insert name: exbD V45A, V47A
  Species: Escherichia coli
  Mutation: exbD with V45A, V47A mutation
  Cloning method: Restriction Enzyme; 5′ cloning site Unknown (unknown if destroyed)
Terms and licenses: Academic/Nonprofit Terms; Industry Terms: Not Available to Industry
How to cite: pKP2171 was a gift from Kathleen Postle (Addgene plasmid # 167609 ; http://n2t.net/addgene:167609 ; RRID:Addgene_167609)
